Addgene plasmid #122895: pICE ADE2-HphMx
Purpose: (Empty Backbone) ADE2-HphMx ICE plasmid used to facilitate yeast recombination cloning and stable genomic Integration after CEN Excision.
Depositing lab: Randy Hampton. Depositing organization: University of California, San Diego (UCSD). Publication: ICE plasmids: combining the ease of yeast recombination cloning with the stability of genomic integration. Flagg MP, Kao A, Hampton RY. Yeast. 2019 May 10. doi: 10.1002/yea.3400. PubMed 31074531.
Backbone
  Vector backbone: ICE plasmid
  Vector type: Yeast Expression ; Yeast Recombination Cloning
Growth in bacteria
  Bacterial resistance: Ampicillin, 100 μg/mL
  Growth temperature: 37°C
  Growth strain: DH5alpha
  Copy number: High Copy
Gene/Insert
  Gene/Insert name: None
Terms and licenses: Academic/Nonprofit Terms; Industry Terms: Not Available to Industry
How to cite: pICE ADE2-HphMx was a gift from Randy Hampton (Addgene plasmid # 122895 ; http://n2t.net/addgene:122895 ; RRID:Addgene_122895)
