[The description below was written by a language model from this plasmid's Addgene catalogue record and pLannotate feature annotations shown in this document.]
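Description:
pICE ADE2-HphMx is an empty yeast–E. coli shuttle backbone of the "ICE" (Integration after CEN Excision) series, designed to combine yeast recombination cloning with later stable integration into the genome. In bacteria it is maintained as a high-copy plasmid through a ColE1/pUC-type origin and selected with ampicillin via the β-lactamase gene. An f1 phage origin and remnants of a pBluescript-style cloning region are also present: lacZα fragment, lac promoter and operator, and T7 and T3 promoters flanking the polylinker. No insert is recorded, and no yeast expression promoter for a cargo gene is annotated, so users supply their own cassette.

For yeast, the plasmid carries a CEN6/ARS element sitting between two fragments of the pBluescript multiple cloning site. This element lets the plasmid replicate and segregate as a stable low-copy episome, which is what allows fragments to be assembled into it by homologous recombination in vivo. Its placement within the polylinker fits the stated design, in which the centromere/ARS is removed to convert the plasmid into an integrating vector, although the record does not specify which sites are used for excision. Two yeast markers are present. One is S. cerevisiae ADE2 under its own promoter, which gives adenine prototrophy and presumably serves as the homology target for integration at the ADE2 locus. The other is the hphMX6 cassette, with the Ashbya gossypii TEF terminator, which confers hygromycin resistance.

Two full sequences are on file, a depositor sequence of 7,713 nt and a repository sequencing result of 7,871 nt. They show the same parts in the same order, but the sequenced version contains an additional partial f1 ori/bom segment upstream of ADE2.
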