Features (pLannotate 1.2.2; 20 found; start..end, strand, type, name):
     11..514     -  misc_feature   CEN/ARS: S. cerevisiae CEN6 centromere fused to an autonomously replicating sequence
    533..556     -  misc_feature   MCS (fragment): pBluescript multiple cloning site
    569..587     -  promoter       T3 promoter: promoter for bacteriophage T3 RNA polymerase
    632..648     -  protein_bind   lac operator: The lac repressor binds to the lac operator to inhibit transcription in E. coli. This inhibition can be relieved by adding lactose or isopropyl-β-D-thiogalactopyranoside (IPTG). lac repressor encoded by lacI
    656..686     -  promoter       lac promoter: promoter for the E. coli lac operon
    701..722     -  protein_bind   CAP binding site: CAP binding activates transcription in the presence of cAMP. E. coli catabolite activator protein
    735..827     -  CDS            lacI (fragment): lac repressor; lacI; The lac repressor binds to the lac operator to inhibit transcription in E. coli. This inhibition can be relieved by adding lactose or isopropyl-β-D-thiogalactopyranoside (IPTG).
   1010..1598    -  rep_origin     ori: high-copy-number ColE1/pMB1/pBR322/pUC origin of replication
   1769..2629    -  CDS            AmpR: β-lactamase; bla; confers resistance to ampicillin, carbenicillin, and related antibiotics
   2630..2734    -  promoter       AmpR promoter: bla
   2807..4382    +  gene           hphMX6: yeast selectable marker conferring hygromycin resistance
   4462..4497    +  CDS            rop (fragment): Rop protein, which maintains plasmids at low copy number; rop
   4599..4648    +  misc_feature   bom (fragment): basis of mobility region from pBR322
   4661..5036    +  promoter       ADE2 promoter: S. cerevisiae ADE2
   5037..6749    +  CDS            ADE2: PUR6_YEAST - Experimental evidence at protein level: Swiss-Prot protein existence level 1. From Saccharomyces cerevisiae (strain ATCC 204508 / S288c) (Baker's yeast).
   6905..6956    +  misc_feature   bom (fragment): basis of mobility region from pBR322
   6957..7412    -  rep_origin     f1 ori (sequence partly withheld): f1 bacteriophage origin of replication; arrow indicates direction of (+) strand synthesis
   7420..7575    -  CDS            lacZα (fragment): LacZα fragment of β-galactosidase; lacZ fragment
   7583..7601    +  promoter       T7 promoter: promoter for bacteriophage T7 RNA polymerase
   7610..7702    -  misc_feature   MCS (fragment): pBluescript multiple cloning site
>Addgene plasmid #122895 | pICE ADE2-HphMx | depositor full sequence | sequence record 234438 | pICE ADE2-HphMx sequence 7713 bps
TCTTAGGACGGATCGCTTGCCTGTAACTTACACGCGCCTCGTATCTTTTAATGATGGAATAATTTGGGAA
TTTACTCTGTGTTTATTTATTTTTATGTTTTGTATTTGGATTTTAGAAAGTAAATAAAGAAGGTAGAAGA
GTTACGGAATGAAGAAAAAAAAATAAACAAAGGTTTAAAAAATTTCAACAAAAAGCGTACTTTACATATA
TATTTATTAGACAAGAAAAGCAGATTAAATAGATATACATTCGATTAACGATAAGTAAAATGTAAAATCA
CAGGATTTTCGTGTGTGGTCTTCTACACAGACAAGATGAAACAATTCGGCATTAATACCTGAGAGCAGGA
AGAGCAAGATAAAAGGTAGTATTTGTTGGCGATCCCCCTAGAGTCTTTTACATCTTCGGAAAACAAAAAC
TATTTTTTCTTTAATTTCTTTTTTTACTTTCTATTTTTAATTTATATATTTATATTAAAAAATTTAAATT
ATAATTATTTTTATAGCACGTGATGAAAAGGACCCAGGTGGCGCGGCCGCCACCGCGGTGGAGCTCCAGC
TTTTGTTCCCTTTAGTGAGGGTTAATTGCGCGCTTGGCGTAATCATGGTCATAGCTGTTTCCTGTGTGAA
ATTGTTATCCGCTCACAATTCCACACAACATAGGAGCCGGAAGCATAAAGTGTAAAGCCTGGGGTGCCTA
ATGAGTGAGGTAACTCACATTAATTGCGTTGCGCTCACTGCCCGCTTTCCAGTCGGGAAACCTGTCGTGC
CAGCTGCATTAATGAATCGGCCAACGCGCGGGGAGAGGCGGTTTGCGTATTGGGCGCTCTTCCGCTTCCT
CGCTCACTGACTCGCTGCGCTCGGTCGTTCGGCTGCGGCGAGCGGTATCAGCTCACTCAAAGGCGGTAAT
ACGGTTATCCACAGAATCAGGGGATAACGCAGGAAAGAACATGTGAGCAAAAGGCCAGCAAAAGGCCAGG
AACCGTAAAAAGGCCGCGTTGCTGGCGTTTTTCCATAGGCTCCGCCCCCCTGACGAGCATCACAAAAATC
GACGCTCAAGTCAGAGGTGGCGAAACCCGACAGGACTATAAAGATACCAGGCGTTTCCCCCTGGAAGCTC
CCTCGTGCGCTCTCCTGTTCCGACCCTGCCGCTTACCGGATACCTGTCCGCCTTTCTCCCTTCGGGAAGC
GTGGCGCTTTCTCATAGCTCACGCTGTAGGTATCTCAGTTCGGTGTAGGTCGTTCGCTCCAAGCTGGGCT
GTGTGCACGAACCCCCCGTTCAGCCCGACCGCTGCGCCTTATCCGGTAACTATCGTCTTGAGTCCAACCC
GGTAAGACACGACTTATCGCCACTGGCAGCAGCCACTGGTAACAGGATTAGCAGAGCGAGGTATGTAGGC
GGTGCTACAGAGTTCTTGAAGTGGTGGCCTAACTACGGCTACACTAGAAGGACAGTATTTGGTATCTGCG
CTCTGCTGAAGCCAGTTACCTTCGGAAAAAGAGTTGGTAGCTCTTGATCCGGCAAACAAACCACCGCTGG
TAGCGGTGGTTTTTTTGTTTGCAAGCAGCAGATTACGCGCAGAAAAAAAGGATCTCAAGAAGATCCTTTG
ATCTTTTCTACGGGGTCTGACGCTCAGTGGAACGAAAACTCACGTTAAGGGATTTTGGTCATGAGATTAT
CAAAAAGGATCTTCACCTAGATCCTTTTAAATTAAAAATGAAGTTTTAAATCAATCTAAAGTATATATGA
GTAAACTTGGTCTGACAGTTACCAATGCTTAATCAGTGAGGCACCTATCTCAGCGATCTGTCTATTTCGT
TCATCCATAGTTGCCTGACTCCCCGTCGTGTAGATAACTACGATACGGGAGGGCTTACCATCTGGCCCCA
GTGCTGCAATGATACCGCGAGACCCACGCTCACCGGCTCCAGATTTATCAGCAATAAACCAGCCAGCCGG
AAGGGCCGAGCGCAGAAGTGGTCCTGCAACTTTATCCGCCTCCATCCAGTCTATTAATTGTTGCCGGGAA
GCTAGAGTAAGTAGTTCGCCAGTTAATAGTTTGCGCAACGTTGTTGCCATTGCTACAGGCATCGTGGTGT
CACGCTCGTCGTTTGGTATGGCTTCATTCAGCTCCGGTTCCCAACGATCAAGGCGAGTTACATGATCCCC
CATGTTGTGCAAAAAAGCGGTTAGCTCCTTCGGTCCTCCGATCGTTGTCAGAAGTAAGTTGGCCGCAGTG
TTATCACTCATGGTTATGGCAGCACTGCATAATTCTCTTACTGTCATGCCATCCGTAAGATGCTTTTCTG
TGACTGGTGAGTACTCAACCAAGTCATTCTGAGAATAGTGTATGCGGCGACCGAGTTGCTCTTGCCCGGC
GTCAATACGGGATAATACCGCGCCACATAGCAGAACTTTAAAAGTGCTCATCATTGGAAAACGTTCTTCG
GGGCGAAAACTCTCAAGGATCTTACCGCTGTTGAGATCCAGTTCGATGTAACCCACTCGTGCACCCAACT
GATCTTCAGCATCTTTTACTTTCACCAGCGTTTCTGGGTGAGCAAAAACAGGAAGGCAAAATGCCGCAAA
AAAGGGAATAAGGGCGACACGGAAATGTTGAATACTCATACTCTTCCTTTTTCAATATTATTGAAGCATT
TATCAGGGTTATTGTCTCATGAGCGGATACATATTTGAATGTATTTAGAAAAATAAACAAATAGGGGTTC
CGCGCACATTTCCCCGAAAAGTGCCACCTGACGTCTTGTTTAGCTTGCCTCGTCCCCGCCGGGTCACCCG
GCCAGCGACATGGAGGCCCAGAATACCCTCCTTGACAGTCTTGACGTGCGCAGCTCAGGGGCATGATGTG
ACTGTCGCCCGTACATTTAGCCCATACATCCCCATGTATAATCATTTGCATCCATACATTTTGATGGCCG
CACGGCGCGAAGCAAAAATTACGGCTCCTCGCTGCAGACCTGCGAGCAGGGAAACGCTCCCCTCACAGAC
GCGTTGAATTGTCCCCACGCCGCGCCCCTGTAGAGAAATATAAAAGGTTAGGATTTGCCACTGAGGTTCT
TCTTTCATATACTTCCTTTTAAAATCTTGCTAGGATACAGTTCTCACATCACATCCGAACATAAACAACC
ATGGGTAAAAAGCCTGAACTCACCGCGACGTCTGTCGAGAAGTTTCTGATCGAAAAGTTCGACAGCGTCT
CCGACCTGATGCAGCTCTCGGAGGGCGAAGAATCTCGTGCTTTCAGCTTCGATGTAGGAGGGCGTGGATA
TGTCCTGCGGGTAAATAGCTGCGCCGATGGTTTCTACAAAGATCGTTATGTTTATCGGCACTTTGCATCG
GCCGCGCTCCCGATTCCGGAAGTGCTTGACATTGGGGAATTCAGCGAGAGCCTGACCTATTGCATCTCCC
GCCGTGCACAGGGTGTCACGTTGCAAGACCTGCCTGAAACCGAACTGCCCGCTGTTCTGCAGCCGGTCGC
GGAGGCCATGGATGCGATCGCTGCGGCCGATCTTAGCCAGACGAGCGGGTTCGGCCCATTCGGACCGCAA
GGAATCGGTCAATACACTACATGGCGTGATTTCATATGCGCGATTGCTGATCCCCATGTGTATCACTGGC
AAACTGTGATGGACGACACCGTCAGTGCGTCCGTCGCGCAGGCTCTCGATGAGCTGATGCTTTGGGCCGA
GGACTGCCCCGAAGTCCGGCACCTCGTGCACGCGGATTTCGGCTCCAACAATGTCCTGACGGACAATGGC
CGCATAACAGCGGTCATTGACTGGAGCGAGGCGATGTTCGGGGATTCCCAATACGAGGTCGCCAACATCT
TCTTCTGGAGGCCGTGGTTGGCTTGTATGGAGCAGCAGACGCGCTACTTCGAGCGGAGGCATCCGGAGCT
TGCAGGATCGCCGCGGCTCCGGGCGTATATGCTCCGCATTGGTCTTGACCAACTCTATCAGAGCTTGGTT
GACGGCAATTTCGATGATGCAGCTTGGGCGCAGGGTCGATGCGACGCAATCGTCCGATCCGGAGCCGGGA
CTGTCGGGCGTACACAAATCGCCCGCAGAAGCGCGGCCGTCTGGACCGATGGCTGTGTAGAAGTACTCGC
CGATAGTGGAAACCGACGCCCCAGCACTCGTCCGAGGGCAAAGGAATAATCAGTACTGACAATAAAAAGA
TTCTTGTTTTCAAGAACTTGTCATTTGTATAGTTTTTTTATATTGTAGTTGTTCTATTTTAATCAAATGT
TAGCGTGATTTATATTTTTTTTCGCCTCGACATCATCTGCCCAGATGCGAAGTTAAGTGCGCAGAAAGTA
ATATCATGCGTCAATCGTATGTGAATGCTGGTCGCTATACTGCTGTCGATTCGATACTAACGCCGCCATC
CAGATCATGACATTAACCTATAAAAATAGGCGTATCACGAGGCCCTTTCGTCTCGCGCGTTTCGGTGATG
ACGGTGAAAACCTCTGACACATGCAGCTCCCGGAGACGGTCACAGCTTGTCTGTAAGCGGATGCCGGGAG
CAGACAAGCCCGTCAGGGCGCGTCAGCGGGTGTTGGCGGGTGTCGGGGCTGGCTTAACTATGCGGCATCA
GAGCAGATTGTACTGAGAGTGCACCATAGATCTGAATTAATTCTTGAATAATACATAACTTTTCTTAAAA
GAATCAAAGACAGATAAAATTTAAGAGATATTAAATATTAGTGAGAAGCCGAGAATTTTGTAACACCAAC
ATAACACTGACATCTTTAACAACTTTTAATTATGATACATTTCTTACGTCATGATTGATTATTACAGCTA
TGCTGACAAATGACTCTTGTTGCATGGCTACGAACCGGGTAATACTAAGTGATTGACTCTTGCTGACCTT
TTATTAAGAACTAAATGGACAATATTATGGAGCATTTCATGTATAAATTGGTGCGTAAAATCGTTGGATC
TCTCTTCTAAGTACATCCTACTATAACAATCAAGAAAAACAAGAAAATCGGACAAAACAATCAAGTATGG
ATTCTAGAACAGTTGGTATATTAGGAGGGGGACAATTGGGACGTATGATTGTTGAGGCAGCAAACAGGCT
CAACATTAAGACGGTAATACTAGATGCTGAAAATTCTCCTGCCAAACAAATAAGCAACTCCAATGACCAC
GTTAATGGCTCCTTTTCCAATCCTCTTGATATCGAAAAACTAGCTGAAAAATGTGATGTGCTAACGATTG
AGATTGAGCATGTTGATGTTCCTACACTAAAGAATCTTCAAGTAAAACATCCCAAATTAAAAATTTACCC
TTCTCCAGAAACAATCAGATTGATACAAGACAAATATATTCAAAAAGAGCATTTAATCAAAAATGGTATA
GCAGTTACCCAAAGTGTTCCTGTGGAACAAGCCAGTGAGACGTCCCTATTGAATGTTGGAAGAGATTTGG
GTTTTCCATTCGTCTTGAAGTCGAGGACTTTGGCATACGATGGAAGAGGTAACTTCGTTGTAAAGAATAA
GGAAATGATTCCGGAAGCTTTGGAAGTACTGAAGGATCGTCCTTTGTACGCCGAAAAATGGGCACCATTT
ACTAAAGAATTAGCAGTCATGATTGTGAGGTCTGTTAACGGTTTAGTGTTTTCTTACCCAATTGTAGAGA
CTATCCACAAGGACAATATTTGTGACTTATGTTATGCGCCTGCTAGAGTTCCGGACTCCGTTCAACTTAA
GGCGAAGTTGTTGGCAGAAAATGCAATCAAATCTTTTCCCGGTTGTGGTATATTTGGTGTGGAAATGTTC
TATTTAGAAACAGGGGAATTGCTTATTAACGAAATTGCCCCAAGGCCTCACAACTCTGGACATTATACCA
TTGATGCTTGCGTCACTTCTCAATTTGAAGCTCATTTGAGATCAATATTGGATTTGCCAATGCCAAAGAA
TTTCACATCTTTCTCCACCATTACAACGAACGCCATTATGCTAAATGTTCTTGGAGACAAACATACAAAA
GATAAAGAGCTAGAAACTTGCGAAAGAGCATTGGCGACTCCAGGTTCCTCAGTGTACTTATATGGAAAAG
AGTCTAGACCTAACAGAAAAGTAGGTCACATAAATATTATTGCCTCCAGTATGGCGGAATGTGAACAAAG
GCTGAACTACATTACAGGTAGAACTGATATTCCAATCAAAATCTCTGTCGCTCAAAAGTTGGACTTGGAA
GCAATGGTCAAACCATTGGTTGGAATCATCATGGGATCAGACTCTGACTTGCCGGTAATGTCTGCCGCAT
GTGCGGTTTTAAAAGATTTTGGCGTTCCATTTGAAGTGACAATAGTCTCTGCTCATAGAACTCCACATAG
GATGTCAGCATATGCTATTTCCGCAAGCAAGCGTGGAATTAAAACAATTATCGCTGGAGCTGGTGGGGCT
GCTCACTTGCCAGGTATGGTGGCTGCAATGACACCACTTCCTGTCATCGGTGTGCCCGTAAAAGGTTCTT
GTCTAGATGGAGTAGATTCTTTACATTCAATTGTGCAAATGCCTAGAGGTGTTCCAGTAGCTACCGTCGC
TATTAATAATAGTACGAACGCTGCGCTGTTGGCTGTCAGACTGCTTGGCGCTTATGATTCAAGTTATACA
ACGAAAATGGAACAGTTTTTATTAAAGCAAGAAGAAGAAGTTCTTGTCAAAGCACAAAAGTTAGAAACTG
TCGGTTACGAAGCTTATCTAGAAAACAAGTAATATATAAGTTTATTGATATACTTGTACAGCAAATAATT
ATAAAATGATATACCTATTTTTTAGGCTTTGTTATGATTACATCAAATGTGGACTTCATACATAGAAATC
AACGCTTACAGGTGTCCTTTTTTAAGAATTTCATACATAAGATCTATGCGGTGTGAAATACCGCACAGAT
GCGTAAGGAGAAAATACCGCATCAGGAAATTGTAAACGTTAATATTTTGTTAAAATTCGCGTTAAATTTT
TGTTAAATCAGCTCATTTTTTAACCAATAGGCCGAAATCGGCAAAATCCCTTATAAATCAAAAGAATAGA
CCGAGATAGGGT
[37 nt withheld, positions 7083-7119]
AAAGAACGTGGACTCCAACGTCAAAGG
[49 nt withheld, positions 7147-7195]
T
[91 nt withheld, positions 7197-7287]
G
[124 nt withheld, positions 7289-7412]
CGCGCCATTCGCCATTCAGGCTGCGCAACTGTTGGGAAGGGCGATCGGTGCGGGCCTCTTCGCTATTACG
CCAGCTGGCGAAAGGGGGATGTGCTGCAAGGCGATTAAGTTGGGTAACGCCAGGGTTTTCCCAGTCACGA
CGTTGTAAAACGACGGCCAGTGAGCGCGCGTAATACGACTCACTATAGGGCGAATTGGGTACCGGGCCCC
CCCTCGAGGTCGACGGTATCGATAAGCTTGATATCGAATTCCTGCAGCCCGGGGGATCCACTAGTTCTAG
AGCGGCCGCCCTCTTAGCGCT
