Features (pLannotate 1.2.2; 22 found; start..end, strand, type, name):
     56..431     +  promoter       ADE2 promoter: S. cerevisiae ADE2
    432..2144    +  CDS            ADE2: PUR6_YEAST - Experimental evidence at protein level: Swiss-Prot protein existence level 1. From Saccharomyces cerevisiae (strain ATCC 204508 / S288c) (Baker's yeast).
   2300..2351    +  misc_feature   bom (fragment): basis of mobility region from pBR322
   2379..2807    -  rep_origin     f1 ori (sequence partly withheld): f1 bacteriophage origin of replication; arrow indicates direction of (+) strand synthesis
   2811..2966    -  CDS            lacZα (fragment): LacZα fragment of β-galactosidase; lacZ fragment
   2974..2992    +  promoter       T7 promoter: promoter for bacteriophage T7 RNA polymerase
   3001..3093    -  misc_feature   MCS (fragment): pBluescript multiple cloning site
   3115..3618    -  misc_feature   CEN/ARS: S. cerevisiae CEN6 centromere fused to an autonomously replicating sequence
   3637..3660    -  misc_feature   MCS (fragment): pBluescript multiple cloning site
   3673..3691    -  promoter       T3 promoter: promoter for bacteriophage T3 RNA polymerase
   3736..3752    -  protein_bind   lac operator: The lac repressor binds to the lac operator to inhibit transcription in E. coli. This inhibition can be relieved by adding lactose or isopropyl-β-D-thiogalactopyranoside (IPTG). lac repressor encoded by lacI
   3760..3790    -  promoter       lac promoter: promoter for the E. coli lac operon
   3805..3826    -  protein_bind   CAP binding site: CAP binding activates transcription in the presence of cAMP. E. coli catabolite activator protein
   3839..3931    -  CDS            lacI (fragment): lac repressor; lacI; The lac repressor binds to the lac operator to inhibit transcription in E. coli. This inhibition can be relieved by adding lactose or isopropyl-β-D-thiogalactopyranoside (IPTG).
   4114..4702    -  rep_origin     ori: high-copy-number ColE1/pMB1/pBR322/pUC origin of replication
   4873..5733    -  CDS            AmpR: β-lactamase; bla; confers resistance to ampicillin, carbenicillin, and related antibiotics
   5734..5838    -  promoter       AmpR promoter: bla
   5911..7486    +  gene           hphMX6: yeast selectable marker conferring hygromycin resistance
   7289..7486    +  terminator     TEF terminator: Ashbya gossypii TEF terminator
   7566..7601    +  CDS            rop (fragment): Rop protein, which maintains plasmids at low copy number; rop
   7703..7802    +  misc_feature   bom (fragment): basis of mobility region from pBR322
   7803..45      -  rep_origin     f1 ori (fragment) (across the origin): f1 bacteriophage origin of replication; arrow indicates direction of (+) strand synthesis
>Addgene plasmid #122895 | pICE ADE2-HphMx | addgene full sequence | sequence record 239167 | Addgene NGS Result
AATAGGCCGAAATCGGCAAAATCCCTTATAAATCAAAAGAATAGATCTGAATTAATTCTTGAATAATACA
TAACTTTTCTTAAAAGAATCAAAGACAGATAAAATTTAAGAGATATTAAATATTAGTGAGAAGCCGAGAA
TTTTGTAACACCAACATAACACTGACATCTTTAACAACTTTTAATTATGATACATTTCTTACGTCATGAT
TGATTATTACAGCTATGCTGACAAATGACTCTTGTTGCATGGCTACGAACCGGGTAATACTAAGTGATTG
ACTCTTGCTGACCTTTTATTAAGAACTAAATGGACAATATTATGGAGCATTTCATGTATAAATTGGTGCG
TAAAATCGTTGGATCTCTCTTCTAAGTACATCCTACTATAACAATCAAGAAAAACAAGAAAATCGGACAA
AACAATCAAGTATGGATTCTAGAACAGTTGGTATATTAGGAGGGGGACAATTGGGACGTATGATTGTTGA
GGCAGCAAACAGGCTCAACATTAAGACGGTAATACTAGATGCTGAAAATTCTCCTGCCAAACAAATAAGC
AACTCCAATGACCACGTTAATGGCTCCTTTTCCAATCCTCTTGATATCGAAAAACTAGCTGAAAAATGTG
ATGTGCTAACGATTGAGATTGAGCATGTTGATGTTCCTACACTAAAGAATCTTCAAGTAAAACATCCCAA
ATTAAAAATTTACCCTTCTCCAGAAACAATCAGATTGATACAAGACAAATATATTCAAAAAGAGCATTTA
ATCAAAAATGGTATAGCAGTTACCCAAAGTGTTCCTGTGGAACAAGCCAGTGAGACGTCCCTATTGAATG
TTGGAAGAGATTTGGGTTTTCCATTCGTCTTGAAGTCGAGGACTTTGGCATACGATGGAAGAGGTAACTT
CGTTGTAAAGAATAAGGAAATGATTCCGGAAGCTTTGGAAGTACTGAAGGATCGTCCTTTGTACGCCGAA
AAATGGGCACCATTTACTAAAGAATTAGCAGTCATGATTGTGAGGTCTGTTAACGGTTTAGTGTTTTCTT
ACCCAATTGTAGAGACTATCCACAAGGACAATATTTGTGACTTATGTTATGCGCCTGCTAGAGTTCCGGA
CTCCGTTCAACTTAAGGCGAAGTTGTTGGCAGAAAATGCAATCAAATCTTTTCCCGGTTGTGGTATATTT
GGTGTGGAAATGTTCTATTTAGAAACAGGGGAATTGCTTATTAACGAAATTGCCCCAAGGCCTCACAACT
CTGGACATTATACCATTGATGCTTGCGTCACTTCTCAATTTGAAGCTCATTTGAGATCAATATTGGATTT
GCCAATGCCAAAGAATTTCACATCTTTCTCCACCATTACAACGAACGCCATTATGCTAAATGTTCTTGGA
GACAAACATACAAAAGATAAAGAGCTAGAAACTTGCGAAAGAGCATTGGCGACTCCAGGTTCCTCAGTGT
ACTTATATGGAAAAGAGTCTAGACCTAACAGAAAAGTAGGTCACATAAATATTATTGCCTCCAGTATGGC
GGAATGTGAACAAAGGCTGAACTACATTACAGGTAGAACTGATATTCCAATCAAAATCTCTGTCGCTCAA
AAGTTGGACTTGGAAGCAATGGTCAAACCATTGGTTGGAATCATCATGGGATCAGACTCTGACTTGCCGG
TAATGTCTGCCGCATGTGCGGTTTTAAAAGATTTTGGCGTTCCATTTGAAGTGACAATAGTCTCTGCTCA
TAGAACTCCACATAGGATGTCAGCATATGCTATTTCCGCAAGCAAGCGTGGAATTAAAACAATTATCGCT
GGAGCTGGTGGGGCTGCTCACTTGCCAGGTATGGTGGCTGCAATGACACCACTTCCTGTCATCGGTGTGC
CCGTAAAAGGTTCTTGTCTAGATGGAGTAGATTCTTTACATTCAATTGTGCAAATGCCTAGAGGTGTTCC
AGTAGCTACCGTCGCTATTAATAATAGTACGAACGCTGCGCTGTTGGCTGTCAGACTGCTTGGCGCTTAT
GATTCAAGTTATACAACGAAAATGGAACAGTTTTTATTAAAGCAAGAAGAAGAAGTTCTTGTCAAAGCAC
AAAAGTTAGAAACTGTCGGTTACGAAGCTTATCTAGAAAACAAGTAATATATAAGTTTATTGATATACTT
GTACAGCAAATAATTATAAAATGATATACCTATTTTTTAGGCTTTGTTATGATTACATCAAATGTGGACT
TCATACATAGAAATCAACGCTTACAGGTGTCCTTTTTTAAGAATTTCATACATAAGATCTATGCGGTGTG
AAATACCGCACAGATGCGTAAGGAGAAAATACCGCATCAGGAAATTGTAAGCGTTAATATTTTGTTAAAA
TTCGCGTTAAATTTTTGTTAAATCAGCTCATTTTTTAACCAATAGGCCGAAATCGGCAAAATCCCTTATA
AATCAAAAGAATAGACCGAGATAGGGT
[37 nt withheld, positions 2478-2514]
AAAGAACGTGGACTCCAACGTCAAAGG
[49 nt withheld, positions 2542-2590]
T
[91 nt withheld, positions 2592-2682]
G
[124 nt withheld, positions 2684-2807]
CCATTCGCCATTCAGGCTGCGCAACTGTTGGGAAGGGCGATCGGTGCGGGCCTCTTCGCTATTACGCCAG
CTGGCGAAAGGGGGATGTGCTGCAAGGCGATTAAGTTGGGTAACGCCAGGGTTTTCCCAGTCACGACGTT
GTAAAACGACGGCCAGTGAGCGCGCGTAATACGACTCACTATAGGGCGAATTGGGTACCGGGCCCCCCCT
CGAGGTCGACGGTATCGATAAGCTTGATATCGAATTCCTGCAGCCCGGGGGATCCACTAGTTCTAGAGCG
GCCGCCCTCTTAGCGCTTCTTAGGACGGATCGCTTGCCTGTAACTTACACGCGCCTCGTATCTTTTAATG
ATGGAATAATTTGGGAATTTACTCTGTGTTTATTTATTTTTATGTTTTGTATTTGGATTTTAGAAAGTAA
ATAAAGAAGGTAGAAGAGTTACGGAATGAAGAAAAAAAAATAAACAAAGGTTTAAAAAATTTCAACAAAA
AGCGTACTTTACATATATATTTATTAGACAAGAAAAGCAGATTAAATAGATATACATTCGATTAACGATA
AGTAAAATGTAAAATCACAGGATTTTCGTGTGTGGTCTTCTACACAGACAAGATGAAACAATTCGGCATT
AATACCTGAGAGCAGGAAGAGCAAGATAAAAGGTAGTATTTGTTGGCGATCCCCCTAGAGTCTTTTACAT
CTTCGGAAAACAAAAACTATTTTTTCTTTAATTTCTTTTTTTACTTTCTATTTTTAATTTATATATTTAT
ATTAAAAAATTTAAATTATAATTATTTTTATAGCACGTGATGAAAAGGACCCAGGTGGCGCGGCCGCCAC
CGCGGTGGAGCTCCAGCTTTTGTTCCCTTTAGTGAGGGTTAATTGCGCGCTTGGCGTAATCATGGTCATA
GCTGTTTCCTGTGTGAAATTGTTATCCGCTCACAATTCCACACAACATACGAGCCGGAAGCATAAAGTGT
AAAGCCTGGGGTGCCTAATGAGTGAGCTAACTCACATTAATTGCGTTGCGCTCACTGCCCGCTTTCCAGT
CGGGAAACCTGTCGTGCCAGCTGCATTAATGAATCGGCCAACGCGCGGGGAGAGGCGGTTTGCGTATTGG
GCGCTCTTCCGCTTCCTCGCTCACTGACTCGCTGCGCTCGGTCGTTCGGCTGCGGCGAGCGGTATCAGCT
CACTCAAAGGCGGTAATACGGTTATCCACAGAATCAGGGGATAACGCAGGAAAGAACATGTGAGCAAAAG
GCCAGCAAAAGGCCAGGAACCGTAAAAAGGCCGCGTTGCTGGCGTTTTTCCATAGGCTCCGCCCCCCTGA
CGAGCATCACAAAAATCGACGCTCAAGTCAGAGGTGGCGAAACCCGACAGGACTATAAAGATACCAGGCG
TTTCCCCCTGGAAGCTCCCTCGTGCGCTCTCCTGTTCCGACCCTGCCGCTTACCGGATACCTGTCCGCCT
TTCTCCCTTCGGGAAGCGTGGCGCTTTCTCATAGCTCACGCTGTAGGTATCTCAGTTCGGTGTAGGTCGT
TCGCTCCAAGCTGGGCTGTGTGCACGAACCCCCCGTTCAGCCCGACCGCTGCGCCTTATCCGGTAACTAT
CGTCTTGAGTCCAACCCGGTAAGACACGACTTATCGCCACTGGCAGCAGCCACTGGTAACAGGATTAGCA
GAGCGAGGTATGTAGGCGGTGCTACAGAGTTCTTGAAGTGGTGGCCTAACTACGGCTACACTAGAAGAAC
AGTATTTGGTATCTGCGCTCTGCTGAAGCCAGTTACCTTCGGAAAAAGAGTTGGTAGCTCTTGATCCGGC
AAACAAACCACCGCTGGTAGCGGTGGTTTTTTTGTTTGCAAGCAGCAGATTACGCGCAGAAAAAAAGGAT
CTCAAGAAGATCCTTTGATCTTTTCTACGGGGTCTGACGCTCAGTGGAACGAAAACTCACGTTAAGGGAT
TTTGGTCATGAGATTATCAAAAAGGATCTTCACCTAGATCCTTTTAAATTAAAAATGAAGTTTTAAATCA
ATCTAAAGTATATATGAGTAAACTTGGTCTGACAGTTACCAATGCTTAATCAGTGAGGCACCTATCTCAG
CGATCTGTCTATTTCGTTCATCCATAGTTGCCTGACTCCCCGTCGTGTAGATAACTACGATACGGGAGGG
CTTACCATCTGGCCCCAGTGCTGCAATGATACCGCGAGACCCACGCTCACCGGCTCCAGATTTATCAGCA
ATAAACCAGCCAGCCGGAAGGGCCGAGCGCAGAAGTGGTCCTGCAACTTTATCCGCCTCCATCCAGTCTA
TTAATTGTTGCCGGGAAGCTAGAGTAAGTAGTTCGCCAGTTAATAGTTTGCGCAACGTTGTTGCCATTGC
TACAGGCATCGTGGTGTCACGCTCGTCGTTTGGTATGGCTTCATTCAGCTCCGGTTCCCAACGATCAAGG
CGAGTTACATGATCCCCCATGTTGTGCAAAAAAGCGGTTAGCTCCTTCGGTCCTCCGATCGTTGTCAGAA
GTAAGTTGGCCGCAGTGTTATCACTCATGGTTATGGCAGCACTGCATAATTCTCTTACTGTCATGCCATC
CGTAAGATGCTTTTCTGTGACTGGTGAGTACTCAACCAAGTCATTCTGAGAATAGTGTATGCGGCGACCG
AGTTGCTCTTGCCCGGCGTCAATACGGGATAATACCGCGCCACATAGCAGAACTTTAAAAGTGCTCATCA
TTGGAAAACGTTCTTCGGGGCGAAAACTCTCAAGGATCTTACCGCTGTTGAGATCCAGTTCGATGTAACC
CACTCGTGCACCCAACTGATCTTCAGCATCTTTTACTTTCACCAGCGTTTCTGGGTGAGCAAAAACAGGA
AGGCAAAATGCCGCAAAAAAGGGAATAAGGGCGACACGGAAATGTTGAATACTCATACTCTTCCTTTTTC
AATATTATTGAAGCATTTATCAGGGTTATTGTCTCATGAGCGGATACATATTTGAATGTATTTAGAAAAA
TAAACAAATAGGGGTTCCGCGCACATTTCCCCGAAAAGTGCCACCTGACGTCTTGTTTAGCTTGCCTCGT
CCCCGCCGGGTCACCCGGCCAGCGACATGGAGGCCCAGAATACCCTCCTTGACAGTCTTGACGTGCGCAG
CTCAGGGGCATGATGTGACTGTCGCCCGTACATTTAGCCCATACATCCCCATGTATAATCATTTGCATCC
ATACATTTTGATGGCCGCACGGCGCGAAGCAAAAATTACGGCTCCTCGCTGCGGACCTGCGAGCAGGGAA
ACGCTCCCCTCACAGACGCGTTGAATTGTCCCCACGCCGCGCCCCTGTAGAGAAATATAAAAGGTTAGGA
TTTGCCACTGAGGTTCTTCTTTCATATACTTCCTTTTAAAATCTTGCTAGGATACAGTTCTCACATCACA
TCCGAACATAAACAACCATGGGTAAAAAGCCTGAACTCACCGCGACGTCTGTCGAGAAGTTTCTGATCGA
AAAGTTCGACAGCGTCTCCGACCTGATGCAGCTCTCGGAGGGCGAAGAATCTCGTGCTTTCAGCTTCGAT
GTAGGAGGGCGTGGATATGTCCTGCGGGTAAATAGCTGCGCCGATGGTTTCTACAAAGATCGTTATGTTT
ATCGGCACTTTGCATCGGCCGCGCTCCCGATTCCGGAAGTGCTTGACATTGGGGAATTCAGCGAGAGCCT
GACCTATTGCATCTCCCGCCGTGCACAGGGTGTCACGTTGCAAGACCTGCCTGAAACCGAACTGCCCGCT
GTTCTGCAGCCGGTCGCGGAGGCCATGGATGCGATCGCTGCGGCCGATCTTAGCCAGACGAGCGGGTTCG
GCCCATTCGGACCGCAAGGAATCGGTCAATACACTACATGGCGTGATTTCATATGCGCGATTGCTGATCC
CCATGTGTATCACTGGCAAACTGTGATGGACGACACCGTCAGTGCGTCCGTCGCGCAGGCTCTCGATGAG
CTGATGCTTTGGGCCGAGGACTGCCCCGAAGTCCGGCACCTCGTGCACGCGGATTTCGGCTCCAACAATG
TCCTGACGGACAATGGCCGCATAACAGCGGTCATTGACTGGAGCGAGGCGATGTTCGGGGATTCCCAATA
CGAGGTCGCCAACATCTTCTTCTGGAGGCCGTGGTTGGCTTGTATGGAGCAGCAGACGCGCTACTTCGAG
CGGAGGCATCCGGAGCTTGCAGGATCGCCGCGGCTCCGGGCGTATATGCTCCGCATTGGTCTTGACCAAC
TCTATCAGAGCTTGGTTGACGGCAATTTCGATGATGCAGCTTGGGCGCAGGGTCGATGCGACGCAATCGT
CCGATCCGGAGCCGGGACTGTCGGGCGTACACAAATCGCCCGCAGAAGCGCGGCCGTCTGGACCGATGGC
TGTGTAGAAGTACTCGCCGATAGTGGAAACCGACGCCCCAGCACTCGTCCGAGGGCAAAGGAATAATCAG
TACTGACAATAAAAAGATTCTTGTTTTCAAGAACTTGTCATTTGTATAGTTTTTTTATATTGTAGTTGTT
CTATTTTAATCAAATGTTAGCGTGATTTATATTTTTTTTCGCCTCGACATCATCTGCCCAGATGCGAAGT
TAAGTGCGCAGAAAGTAATATCATGCGTCAATCGTATGTGAATGCTGGTCGCTATACTGCTGTCGATTCG
ATACTAACGCCGCCATCCAGATCATGACATTAACCTATAAAAATAGGCGTATCACGAGGCCCTTTCGTCT
CGCGCGTTTCGGTGATGACGGTGAAAACCTCTGACACATGCAGCTCCCGGAGACGGTCACAGCTTGTCTG
TAAGCGGATGCCGGGAGCAGACAAGCCCGTCAGGGCGCGTCAGCGGGTGTTGGCGGGTGTCGGGGCTGGC
TTAACTATGCGGCATCAGAGCAGATTGTACTGAGAGTGCACCATATGCGGTGTGAAATACCGCACAGATG
CGTAAGGAGAAAATACCGCATCAGGAAATTGTAAGCGTTAATATTTTGTTAAAATTCGCGTTAAATTTTT
GTTAAATCAGCTCATTTTTTAACC
